Addgene plasmid #204360: hKCNQ5(WT).ires.GFP-pcDNA3
Purpose: Heterologous expression in mammalian cell lines or Xenopus oocyte (T7 RNA pol)
Depositing lab: Aguan Wei. Publication: Human KCNQ5 de novo mutations underlie epilepsy and intellectual disability. Wei AD, Wakenight P, Zwingman TA, Bard AM, Sahai N, Willemsen MH, Schelhaas HJ, Stegmann APA, Verhoeven JS, de Man SA, Wessels MW, Kleefstra T, Shinde DN, Helbig KL, Basinger A, Wagner VF, Rodriguez-Buritica D, Bryant E, Millichap JJ, Millen KJ, Dobyns WB, Ramirez JM, Kalume FK. J Neurophysiol. 2022 Jul 1;128(1):40-61. doi: 10.1152/jn.00509.2021. Epub 2022 May 18. PubMed 35583973.
Backbone
  Vector backbone: pcDNA3
  Vector type: Mammalian Expression
Growth in bacteria
  Bacterial resistance: Ampicillin, 100 μg/mL
  Growth temperature: 37°C
  Growth strain: DH5alpha
  Copy number: High Copy
Gene/Insert
  Gene/Insert name: KCNQ5
  Species: H. sapiens (human)
  GenBank ID: AF249278.1
  Entrez Gene: KCNQ5 (a.k.a. Kv7.5, MRD46)
  Promoter: CMV/T7 RNApol
  Cloning method: Gibson Cloning
Terms and licenses: Academic/Nonprofit Terms; Industry Terms: Not Available to Industry
Depositor comments: KCNQ5-202 splice variant (Ensembl).
How to cite: hKCNQ5(WT).ires.GFP-pcDNA3 was a gift from Aguan Wei (Addgene plasmid # 204360 ; http://n2t.net/addgene:204360 ; RRID:Addgene_204360)
