[The description below was written by a language model from this plasmid's Addgene catalogue record and pLannotate feature annotations shown in this document.]
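Description:
hKCNQ5(WT).ires.GFP-pcDNA3 is a mammalian expression plasmid of about 10.2 kb built on the pcDNA3 backbone. It carries the wild-type human KCNQ5 (Kv7.5) coding sequence, which the depositor identifies as the KCNQ5-202 splice variant and which was inserted by Gibson cloning. It is propagated in E. coli at high copy from a ColE1/pUC-type origin under ampicillin selection (AmpR). An f1 origin is also present. For mammalian cells, an SV40 promoter-driven neomycin phosphotransferase cassette with an SV40 poly(A) signal allows selection of stable transfectants.

The expression unit is bicistronic. The CMV enhancer and promoter drive a transcript that contains KCNQ5, then an EMCV IRES, then EGFP, and ends at the bovine growth hormone poly(A) signal. The IRES lets EGFP be translated separately from the same mRNA, so green fluorescence marks channel-expressing cells without fusing a tag to the channel protein. A T7 promoter sits between the CMV promoter and the insert, which allows in vitro transcription of cRNA for injection into Xenopus oocytes. An element matching the Xenopus beta-globin 5'-UTR is annotated upstream of the coding sequence, but on the reverse strand, so its function here is unclear. The short HIV-1 LTR, lac region and ble fragments in the table are probably residual backbone sequence or annotation artefacts.

KCNQ5 encodes a voltage-gated potassium channel subunit that contributes to the neuronal M-type current. The stated purpose of the plasmid is heterologous expression in mammalian cell lines or oocytes. In the associated study of de novo KCNQ5 variants in epilepsy and intellectual disability, it most likely served as the wild-type reference construct.
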