Features (pLannotate 1.2.2; 25 found; start..end, strand, type, name):
    575..1294    +  CDS            EGFP: the original enhanced GFP (Yang et al., 1996) mammalian codon-optimized
   1310..1328    -  promoter       SP6 promoter: promoter for bacteriophage SP6 RNA polymerase
   1354..1578    +  polyA_signal   bGH poly(A) signal: bovine growth hormone polyadenylation signal
   1582..1603    +  promoter       SV40 promoter (fragment): SV40 enhancer and early promoter
   1624..2052    +  rep_origin     f1 ori (sequence partly withheld): f1 bacteriophage origin of replication; arrow indicates direction of (+) strand synthesis
   2066..2395    +  promoter       SV40 promoter: SV40 enhancer and early promoter
   2462..3253    +  CDS            neo: KKA2_KLEPN - Also known as kan, nptII. Experimental evidence at protein level: Swiss-Prot protein existence level 1. Resistance to kanamycin, neomycin, paromomycin, ribostamycin, butirosin and gentamicin B. From Klebsiella pneumoniae.
   3277..3435    +  CDS            ble (fragment): BLE_KLEPN - Experimental evidence at protein level: Swiss-Prot protein existence level 1. Binding protein with a strong affinity to the bleomycin family of antibiotics. Binds to CL990; an antimitotic-antibiotic compound. From Klebsiella pneumoniae.
   3430..3551    +  polyA_signal   SV40 poly(A) signal: SV40 polyadenylation signal
   3624..3640    -  protein_bind   lac operator: The lac repressor binds to the lac operator to inhibit transcription in E. coli. This inhibition can be relieved by adding lactose or isopropyl-β-D-thiogalactopyranoside (IPTG). lac repressor encoded by lacI
   3648..3678    -  promoter       lac promoter: promoter for the E. coli lac operon
   3693..3714    -  protein_bind   CAP binding site: CAP binding activates transcription in the presence of cAMP. E. coli catabolite activator protein
   3727..3819    -  CDS            lacI (fragment): lac repressor; lacI; The lac repressor binds to the lac operator to inhibit transcription in E. coli. This inhibition can be relieved by adding lactose or isopropyl-β-D-thiogalactopyranoside (IPTG).
   4002..4590    -  rep_origin     ori: high-copy-number ColE1/pMB1/pBR322/pUC origin of replication
   4761..5621    -  CDS            AmpR: β-lactamase; bla; confers resistance to ampicillin, carbenicillin, and related antibiotics
   5622..5726    -  promoter       AmpR promoter: bla
   5785..5837    -  misc_feature   bom (fragment): basis of mobility region from pBR322
   5992..6371    +  enhancer       CMV enhancer: human cytomegalovirus immediate early enhancer
   6372..6575    +  promoter       CMV promoter: human cytomegalovirus (CMV) immediate early promoter
   6571..6604    +  LTR            5' LTR (truncated) (fragment): truncated 5' long terminal repeat (LTR) from HIV-1
   6620..6638    +  promoter       T7 promoter: promoter for bacteriophage T7 RNA polymerase
   6645..6666    +  misc_feature   MCS (fragment): pBluescript multiple cloning site
   6677..6719    -  5'UTR          Xenopus globin 5'-UTR: translational enhancer from the 5'-UTR of the major beta-globin gene of Xenopus laevis
   6888..9617    +  CDS            KCNQ5: KCNQ5_HUMAN - Experimental evidence at protein level: Swiss-Prot protein existence level 1. Associates with KCNQ3 to form a potassium channel which contributes to M-type current, a slowly activating and deactivating potassium conductance which plays a critical role in determining the subthreshold electrical excitability of neurons. Therefore, it is important in the regulation of neuronal excitability. May contribute, with other potassium channels, to the molecular diversity of a heterogeneous population of M-channels, varying in kinetic and pharmacological properties, which underlie this physi
  10214..574     +  misc_feature   IRES2 (across the origin): internal ribosome entry site (IRES) of the encephalomyocarditis virus (EMCV)
>Addgene plasmid #204360 | hKCNQ5(WT).ires.GFP-pcDNA3 | addgene full sequence | sequence record 404004 | Addgene NGS Result
CCCCCCCCTAACGTTACTGGCCGAAGCCGCTTGGAATAAGGCCGGTGTGCGTTTGTCTATATGTTATTTT
CCACCATATTGCCGTCTTTTGGCAATGTGAGGGCCCGGAAACCTGGCCCTGTCTTCTTGACGAGCATTCC
TAGGGGTCTTTCCCCTCTCGCCAAAGGAATGCAAGGTCTGTTGAATGTCGTGAAGGAAGCAGTTCCTCTG
GAAGCTTCTTGAAGACAAACAACGTCTGTAGCGACCCTTTGCAGGCAGCGGAACCCCCCACCTGGCGACA
GGTGCCTCTGCGGCCAAAAGCCACGTGTATAAGATACACCTGCAAAGGCGGCACAACCCCAGTGCCACGT
TGTGAGTTGGATAGTTGTGGAAAGAGTCAAATGGCTCTCCTCAAGCGTATTCAACAAGGGGCTGAAGGAT
GCCCAGAAGGTACCCCATTGTATGGGATCTGATCTGGGGCCTCGGTACACATGCTTTACATGTGTTTAGT
CGAGGTTAAAAAAACGTCTAGGCCCCCCGAACCACGGGGACGTGGTTTTCCTTTGAAAAACACGATGATA
ATATGGCCACAACCATGGTGAGCAAGGGCGAGGAGCTGTTCACCGGGGTGGTGCCCATCCTGGTCGAGCT
GGACGGCGACGTAAACGGCCACAAGTTCAGCGTGTCCGGCGAGGGCGAGGGCGATGCCACCTACGGCAAG
CTGACCCTGAAGTTCATCTGCACCACCGGCAAGCTGCCCGTGCCCTGGCCCACCCTCGTGACCACCCTGA
CCTACGGCGTGCAGTGCTTCAGCCGCTACCCCGACCACATGAAGCAGCACGACTTCTTCAAGTCCGCCAT
GCCCGAAGGCTACGTCCAGGAGCGCACCATCTTCTTCAAGGACGACGGCAACTACAAGACCCGCGCCGAG
GTGAAGTTCGAGGGCGACACCCTGGTGAACCGCATCGAGCTGAAGGGCATCGACTTCAAGGAGGACGGCA
ACATCCTGGGGCACAAGCTGGAGTACAACTACAACAGCCACAACGTCTATATCATGGCCGACAAGCAGAA
GAACGGCATCAAGGTGAACTTCAAGATCCGCCACAACATCGAGGACGGCAGCGTGCAGCTCGCCGACCAC
TACCAGCAGAACACCCCCATCGGCGACGGCCCCGTGCTGCTGCCCGACAACCACTACCTGAGCACCCAGT
CCGCCCTGAGCAAAGACCCCAACGAGAAGCGCGATCACATGGTCCTGCTGGAGTTCGTGACCGCCGCCGG
GATCACTCTCGGCATGGACGAGCTGTACAAGTAATCTAGAGGGCCCTATTCTATAGTGTCACCTAAATGC
TAGAGCTCGCTGATCAGCCTCGACTGTGCCTTCTAGTTGCCAGCCATCTGTTGTTTGCCCCTCCCCCGTG
CCTTCCTTGACCCTGGAAGGTGCCACTCCCACTGTCCTTTCCTAATAAAATGAGGAAATTGCATCGCATT
GTCTGAGTAGGTGTCATTCTATTCTGGGGGGTGGGGTGGGGCAGGACAGCAAGGGGGAGGATTGGGAAGA
CAATAGCAGGCATGCTGGGGATGCGGTGGGCTCTATGGCTTCTGAGGCGGAAAGAACCAGCTGGGGCTCT
AGGGGGTATCCCC
[124 nt withheld, positions 1624-1747]
C
[91 nt withheld, positions 1749-1839]
A
[49 nt withheld, positions 1841-1889]
CCTTTGACGTTGGAGTCCACGTTCTTT
[37 nt withheld, positions 1917-1953]
ACCCTATCTCGGTCTATTCTTTTGATTTATAAGGGATTTTGCCGATTTCGGCCTATTGGTTAAAAAATGA
GCTGATTTAACAAAAATTTAACGCGAATTAATTCTGTGGAATGTGTGTCAGTTAGGGTGTGGAAAGTCCC
CAGGCTCCCCAGCAGGCAGAAGTATGCAAAGCATGCATCTCAATTAGTCAGCAACCAGGTGTGGAAAGTC
CCCAGGCTCCCCAGCAGGCAGAAGTATGCAAAGCATGCATCTCAATTAGTCAGCAACCATAGTCCCGCCC
CTAACTCCGCCCATCCCGCCCCTAACTCCGCCCAGTTCCGCCCATTCTCCGCCCCATGGCTGACTAATTT
TTTTTATTTATGCAGAGGCCGAGGCCGCCTCTGCCTCTGAGCTATTCCAGAAGTAGTGAGGAGGCTTTTT
TGGAGGCCTAGGCTTTTGCAAAAAGCTCCCGGGAGCTTGTATATCCATTTTCGGATCTGATCAAGAGACA
GGATGAGGATCGTTTCGCATGATTGAACAAGATGGATTGCACGCAGGTTCTCCGGCCGCTTGGGTGGAGA
GGCTATTCGGCTATGACTGGGCACAACAGACAATCGGCTGCTCTGATGCCGCCGTGTTCCGGCTGTCAGC
GCAGGGGCGCCCGGTTCTTTTTGTCAAGACCGACCTGTCCGGTGCCCTGAATGAACTGCAGGACGAGGCA
GCGCGGCTATCGTGGCTGGCCACGACGGGCGTTCCTTGCGCAGCTGTGCTCGACGTTGTCACTGAAGCGG
GAAGGGACTGGCTGCTATTGGGCGAAGTGCCGGGGCAGGATCTCCTGTCATCTCACCTTGCTCCTGCCGA
GAAAGTATCCATCATGGCTGATGCAATGCGGCGGCTGCATACGCTTGATCCGGCTACCTGCCCATTCGAC
CACCAAGCGAAACATCGCATCGAGCGAGCACGTACTCGGATGGAAGCCGGTCTTGTCGATCAGGATGATC
TGGACGAAGAGCATCAGGGGCTCGCGCCAGCCGAACTGTTCGCCAGGCTCAAGGCGCGCATGCCCGACGG
CGAGGATCTCGTCGTGACCCATGGCGATGCCTGCTTGCCGAATATCATGGTGGAAAATGGCCGCTTTTCT
GGATTCATCGACTGTGGCCGGCTGGGTGTGGCGGACCGCTATCAGGACATAGCGTTGGCTACCCGTGATA
TTGCTGAAGAGCTTGGCGGCGAATGGGCTGACCGCTTCCTCGTGCTTTACGGTATCGCCGCTCCCGATTC
GCAGCGCATCGCCTTCTATCGCCTTCTTGACGAGTTCTTCTGAGCGGGACTCTGGGGTTCGAAATGACCG
ACCAAGCGACGCCCAACCTGCCATCACGAGATTTCGATTCCACCGCCGCCTTCTATGAAAGGTTGGGCTT
CGGAATCGTTTTCCGGGACGCCGGCTGGATGATCCTCCAGCGCGGGGATCTCATGCTGGAGTTCTTCGCC
CACCCCAACTTGTTTATTGCAGCTTATAATGGTTACAAATAAAGCAATAGCATCACAAATTTCACAAATA
AAGCATTTTTTTCACTGCATTCTAGTTGTGGTTTGTCCAAACTCATCAATGTATCTTATCATGTCTGTAT
ACCGTCGACCTCTAGCTAGAGCTTGGCGTAATCATGGTCATAGCTGTTTCCTGTGTGAAATTGTTATCCG
CTCACAATTCCACACAACATACGAGCCGGAAGCATAAAGTGTAAAGCCTGGGGTGCCTAATGAGTGAGCT
AACTCACATTAATTGCGTTGCGCTCACTGCCCGCTTTCCAGTCGGGAAACCTGTCGTGCCAGCTGCATTA
ATGAATCGGCCAACGCGCGGGGAGAGGCGGTTTGCGTATTGGGCGCTCTTCCGCTTCCTCGCTCACTGAC
TCGCTGCGCTCGGTCGTTCGGCTGCGGCGAGCGGTATCAGCTCACTCAAAGGCGGTAATACGGTTATCCA
CAGAATCAGGGGATAACGCAGGAAAGAACATGTGAGCAAAAGGCCAGCAAAAGGCCAGGAACCGTAAAAA
GGCCGCGTTGCTGGCGTTTTTCCATAGGCTCCGCCCCCCTGACGAGCATCACAAAAATCGACGCTCAAGT
CAGAGGTGGCGAAACCCGACAGGACTATAAAGATACCAGGCGTTTCCCCCTGGAAGCTCCCTCGTGCGCT
CTCCTGTTCCGACCCTGCCGCTTACCGGATACCTGTCCGCCTTTCTCCCTTCGGGAAGCGTGGCGCTTTC
TCATAGCTCACGCTGTAGGTATCTCAGTTCGGTGTAGGTCGTTCGCTCCAAGCTGGGCTGTGTGCACGAA
CCCCCCGTTCAGCCCGACCGCTGCGCCTTATCCGGTAACTATCGTCTTGAGTCCAACCCGGTAAGACACG
ACTTATCGCCACTGGCAGCAGCCACTGGTAACAGGATTAGCAGAGCGAGGTATGTAGGCGGTGCTACAGA
GTTCTTGAAGTGGTGGCCTAACTACGGCTACACTAGAAGAACAGTATTTGGTATCTGCGCTCTGCTGAAG
CCAGTTACCTTCGGAAAAAGAGTTGGTAGCTCTTGATCCGGCAAACAAACCACCGCTGGTAGCGGTGGTT
TTTTTGTTTGCAAGCAGCAGATTACGCGCAGAAAAAAAGGATCTCAAGAAGATCCTTTGATCTTTTCTAC
GGGGTCTGACGCTCAGTGGAACGAAAACTCACGTTAAGGGATTTTGGTCATGAGATTATCAAAAAGGATC
TTCACCTAGATCCTTTTAAATTAAAAATGAAGTTTTAAATCAATCTAAAGTATATATGAGTAAACTTGGT
CTGACAGTTACCAATGCTTAATCAGTGAGGCACCTATCTCAGCGATCTGTCTATTTCGTTCATCCATAGT
TGCCTGACTCCCCGTCGTGTAGATAACTACGATACGGGAGGGCTTACCATCTGGCCCCAGTGCTGCAATG
ATACCGCGAGACCCACGCTCACCGGCTCCAGATTTATCAGCAATAAACCAGCCAGCCGGAAGGGCCGAGC
GCAGAAGTGGTCCTGCAACTTTATCCGCCTCCATCCAGTCTATTAATTGTTGCCGGGAAGCTAGAGTAAG
TAGTTCGCCAGTTAATAGTTTGCGCAACGTTGTTGCCATTGCTACAGGCATCGTGGTGTCACGCTCGTCG
TTTGGTATGGCTTCATTCAGCTCCGGTTCCCAACGATCAAGGCGAGTTACATGATCCCCCATGTTGTGCA
AAAAAGCGGTTAGCTCCTTCGGTCCTCCGATCGTTGTCAGAAGTAAGTTGGCCGCAGTGTTATCACTCAT
GGTTATGGCAGCACTGCATAATTCTCTTACTGTCATGCCATCCGTAAGATGCTTTTCTGTGACTGGTGAG
TACTCAACCAAGTCATTCTGAGAATAGTGTATGCGGCGACCGAGTTGCTCTTGCCCGGCGTCAATACGGG
ATAATACCGCGCCACATAGCAGAACTTTAAAAGTGCTCATCATTGGAAAACGTTCTTCGGGGCGAAAACT
CTCAAGGATCTTACCGCTGTTGAGATCCAGTTCGATGTAACCCACTCGTGCACCCAACTGATCTTCAGCA
TCTTTTACTTTCACCAGCGTTTCTGGGTGAGCAAAAACAGGAAGGCAAAATGCCGCAAAAAAGGGAATAA
GGGCGACACGGAAATGTTGAATACTCATACTCTTCCTTTTTCAATATTATTGAAGCATTTATCAGGGTTA
TTGTCTCATGAGCGGATACATATTTGAATGTATTTAGAAAAATAAACAAATAGGGGTTCCGCGCACATTT
CCCCGAAAAGTGCCACCTGACGTCGACGGATCGGGAGATCTCCCGATCCCCTATGGTGCACTCTCAGTAC
AATCTGCTCTGATGCCGCATAGTTAAGCCAGTATCTGCTCCCTGCTTGTGTGTTGGAGGTCGCTGAGTAG
TGCGCGAGCAAAATTTAAGCTACAACAAGGCAAGGCTTGACCGACAATTGCATGAAGAATCTGCTTAGGG
TTAGGCGTTTTGCGCTGCTTCGCGATGTACGGGCCAGATATACGCGTTGACATTGATTATTGACTAGTTA
TTAATAGTAATCAATTACGGGGTCATTAGTTCATAGCCCATATATGGAGTTCCGCGTTACATAACTTACG
GTAAATGGCCCGCCTGGCTGACCGCCCAACGACCCCCGCCCATTGACGTCAATAATGACGTATGTTCCCA
TAGTAACGCCAATAGGGACTTTCCATTGACGTCAATGGGTGGAGTATTTACGGTAAACTGCCCACTTGGC
AGTACATCAAGTGTATCATATGCCAAGTACGCCCCCTATTGACGTCAATGACGGTAAATGGCCCGCCTGG
CATTATGCCCAGTACATGACCTTATGGGACTTTCCTACTTGGCAGTACATCTACGTATTAGTCATCGCTA
TTACCATGGTGATGCGGTTTTGGCAGTACATCAATGGGCGTGGATAGCGGTTTGACTCACGGGGATTTCC
AAGTCTCCACCCCATTGACGTCAATGGGAGTTTGTTTTGGCACCAAAATCAACGGGACTTTCCAAAATGT
CGTAACAACTCCGCCCCATTGACGCAAATGGGCGGTAGGCGTGTACGGTGGGAGGTCTATATAAGCAGAG
CTCTCTGGCTAACTAGAGAACCCACTGCTTACTGGCTTATCGAAATTAATACGACTCACTATAGGGAGAC
CCAAGCTTATCGATACCGTCGACGCTAGCTCTGCCAAAGTTGAGCGTTTATTCTGAGCTTCTGCAAAAAG
AACAAGAAGGGTACCGAGCTCGGATCCACTAGTAACGGCCGCCAGTGTGCTGGAATTCTGCAGATATCCA
TGGCGGCCGCCGCCGCCATGCCCCGCCACCACGCGGGAGGAGAGGAGGGCGGCGCCGCCGGGCTCTGGGT
GAAGAGCGGCGCAGCGGCGGCGGCGGCGGGCGGGGGGCGCTTGGGCAGCGGCATGAAGGATGTGGAGTCG
GGCCGGGGCAGGGTGCTGCTGAACTCGGCAGCCGCCAGGGGCGACGGCCTGCTACTGCTGGGCACCCGCG
CGGCCACGCTTGGTGGCGGCGGCGGTGGCCTGAGGGAGAGCCGCCGGGGCAAGCAGGGGGCCCGGATGAG
CCTGCTGGGGAAGCCGCTCTCTTACACGAGTAGCCAGAGCTGCCGGCGCAACGTCAAGTACCGGCGGGTG
CAGAACTACCTGTACAACGTGCTGGAGAGACCCCGCGGCTGGGCGTTCATCTACCACGCTTTCGTTTTTC
TCCTTGTCTTTGGTTGCTTGATTTTGTCAGTGTTTTCTACCATCCCTGAGCACACAAAATTGGCCTCAAG
TTGCCTCTTGATCCTGGAGTTCGTGATGATTGTCGTCTTTGGTTTGGAGTTCATCATTCGAATCTGGTCT
GCGGGTTGCTGTTGTCGATATAGAGGATGGCAAGGAAGACTGAGGTTTGCTCGAAAGCCCTTCTGTGTTA
TAGATACCATTGTTCTTATCGCTTCAATAGCAGTTGTTTCTGCAAAAACTCAGGGTAATATTTTTGCCAC
GTCTGCACTCAGAAGTCTCCGTTTCCTACAGATCCTCCGCATGGTGCGCATGGACCGAAGGGGAGGCACT
TGGAAATTACTGGGTTCAGTGGTTTATGCTCACAGCAAGGAATTAATCACAGCTTGGTACATAGGATTTT
TGGTTCTTATTTTTTCGTCTTTCCTTGTCTATCTGGTGGAAAAGGATGCCAATAAAGAGTTTTCTACATA
TGCAGATGCTCTCTGGTGGGGCACAATTACATTGACAACTATTGGCTATGGAGACAAAACTCCCCTAACT
TGGCTGGGAAGATTGCTTTCTGCAGGCTTTGCACTCCTTGGCATTTCTTTCTTTGCACTTCCTGCCGGCA
TTCTTGGCTCAGGTTTTGCATTAAAAGTACAAGAACAACACCGCCAGAAACACTTTGAGAAAAGAAGGAA
CCCAGCTGCCAACCTCATTCAGTGTGTTTGGCGTAGTTACGCAGCTGATGAGAAATCTGTTTCCATTGCA
ACCTGGAAGCCACACTTGAAGGCCTTGCACACCTGCAGCCCTACCAAGAAAGAACAAGGGGAAGCATCAA
GCAGTTGGGGACAGTGGACATTGCGTCAGAAGCTAAGTTTTAAGGAGCGAGTGCGCATGGCTAGCCCCAG
GGGCCAGAGTATTAAGAGCCGACAAGCCTCAGTAGGTGACAGGAGGTCCCCAAGCACCGACATCACAGCC
GAGGGCAGTCCCACCAAAGTGCAGAAGAGCTGGAGCTTCAACGACCGAACCCGCTTCCGGCCCTCGCTGC
GCCTCAAAAGTTCTCAGCCAAAACCAGTGATAGATGCTGACACAGCCCTTGGCACTGATGATGTATATGA
TGAAAAAGGATGCCAGTGTGATGTATCAGTGGAAGACCTCACCCCACCACTTAAAACTGTCATTCGAGCT
ATCAGAATTATGAAATTTCATGTTGCAAAACGGAAGTTTAAGGAAACATTACGTCCATATGATGTAAAAG
ATGTCATTGAACAATATTCTGCTGGTCATCTGGACATGTTGTGTAGAATTAAAAGCCTTCAAACACGTGT
TGATCAAATTCTTGGAAAAGGGCAAATCACATCAGATAAGAAGAGCCGAGAGAAAATAACAGCAGAACAT
GAGACCACAGACGATCTCAGTATGCTCGGTCGGGTGGTCAAGGTTGAAAAACAGGTACAGTCCATAGAAT
CCAAGCTGGACTGCCTACTAGACATCTATCAACAGGTCCTTCGGAAAGGCTCTGCCTCAGCCCTCGCTTT
GGCTTCATTCCAGATCCCACCTTTTGAATGTGAACAGACATCTGACTATCAAAGCCCTGTGGATAGCAAA
GATCTTTCGGGTTCCGCACAAAACAGTGGCTGCTTATCCAGATCAACTAGTGCCAACATCTCGAGAGGCC
TGCAGTTCATTCTGACGCCAAATGAGTTCAGTGCCCAGACTTTCTACGCGCTTAGCCCTACTATGCACAG
TCAAGCAACACAGGTGCCAATTAGTCAAAGCGATGGCTCAGCAGTGGCAGCCACCAACACCATTGCAAAC
CAAATAAATACGGCACCCAAGCCAGCAGCCCCAACAACTTTACAGATCCCACCTCCTCTCCCAGCCATCA
AGCATCTGCCCAGGCCAGAAACTCTGCACCCTAACCCTGCAGGCTTACAGGAAAGCATTTCTGACGTCAC
CACCTGCCTTGTTGCCTCCAAGGAAAATGTTCAGGTTGCACAGTCAAATCTCACCAAGGACCGTTCTATG
AGGAAAAGCTTTGACATGGGAGGAGAAACTCTGTTGTCTGTCTGTCCCATGGTGCCGAAGGACTTGGGCA
AATCTTTGTCTGTGCAAAACCTGATCAGGTCGACCGAGGAACTGAATATACAACTTTCAGGGAGTGAGTC
AAGTGGCTCCAGAGGCAGCCAAGATTTTTACCCCAAATGGAGGGAATCCAAATTGTTTATAACTGATGAA
GAGGTGGGTCCCGAAGAGACAGAGACAGACACTTTTGATGCCGCACCGCAGCCTGCCAGGGAAGCTGCCT
TTGCATCAGACTCTCTAAGGACTGGAAGGTCACGATCATCTCAGAGCATTTGTAAGGCAGGAGAAAGTAC
AGATGCCCTCAGCTTGCCTCATGTCAAACTGAAATAAGTTCTTCATTTTCTTTCCAGGCATAGCAGTTCT
TTAGCCATACATATCATTGCATGAACTATTTCGAAAGCCCTTCTAAAAAGTTGAAATTGCAAGAATCGGG
AAGAACATGAAAGGCAGTTTATAAGCCCGTTACCTTTTAATTGCATGAAAATGCATGTTTAGGGATGGCT
AAAATTCCAAGGTGCATCGACATTAACCCACTCATTTAGTAATGTACCTTGAGTTAAAAAGCCTGAGAAA
CCAAACACAGCTAATGCTATGGGGTGTATGAATATGTCAAGTTTAGGTCATTTAGAAGATTTGACACTGT
ATTTTGAAATTATGGGAGTAAACACCTTCAAATTTCAGGCATTTCTGCTTTGTGACTAAATACAAACTAC
ATTTTCAAGATTAGGCCATAATGTATATTTAAACACAATGGCTATCAACAGCTGCTAATAAGGTATCAAC
TAAAGCAGAATTGGGGAATAATAGAAATGGCTGCTTATTTCAAGATATATTTGCCAACCCATTCCTATTC
AGTCATTTTATTATTAATGTAATTTGAATGTCAATTTGTGTGCTTTTGGTGATTTAGCGCCCGGGATCCG
CCCCTCTCCCTCC
